Addgene plasmid #227377: FUS-mCh-sspB
Purpose: Condensate module, light-inducible oligomerization IDR
Depositing lab: Clifford Brangwynne. Depositing organization: Princeton University. Publication: Condensate interfacial forces reposition DNA loci and probe chromatin viscoelasticity. Strom AR, Kim Y, Zhao H, Chang YC, Orlovsky ND, Kosmrlj A, Storm C, Brangwynne CP. Cell. 2024 Aug 14:S0092-8674(24)00828-6. doi: 10.1016/j.cell.2024.07.034. PubMed 39168125.
Backbone
  Vector backbone: pHR
  Vector type: Lentiviral
Growth in bacteria
  Bacterial resistance: Ampicillin, 100 μg/mL
  Growth temperature: 37°C
  Growth strain: NEB Stable
  Copy number: Unknown
Gene/Insert
  Gene/Insert name: FUS IDR
  Species: H. sapiens (human)
  Cloning method: Golden Gate
Terms and licenses: Academic/Nonprofit Terms; Industry Terms: Not Available to Industry
How to cite: FUS-mCh-sspB was a gift from Clifford Brangwynne (Addgene plasmid # 227377 ; http://n2t.net/addgene:227377 ; RRID:Addgene_227377)
