[The description below was written by a language model from this plasmid's Addgene catalogue record and pLannotate feature annotations shown in this document.]
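Description:
FUS-mCh-sspB is a lentiviral transfer plasmid built on the pHR backbone that expresses the intrinsically disordered region (IDR) of human FUS fused to mCherry and sspB. It is propagated in E. coli through a high-copy ColE1/pUC-type origin and selected with ampicillin via the bla (AmpR) gene. The insert was assembled by Golden Gate cloning.

In the annotated sequence, a spleen focus-forming virus (SFFV) LTR promoter, detected as a fragment, sits upstream of a single reading frame made up of a partial FUS coding segment, full-length mCherry and an sspB fragment. A WPRE follows to enhance transcript stability and expression, and then a self-inactivating ΔU3 HIV-1 3' LTR. The FUS IDR is a low-complexity domain prone to self-association and phase separation, mCherry allows red fluorescence imaging of the fusion, and sspB is the binding partner used in iLID-type optogenetic dimerization systems. The record calls the construct a "condensate module" for light-inducible IDR oligomerization. This suggests that illumination recruits the fusion onto a separately supplied light-responsive partner to nucleate condensates, although that partner is not part of this plasmid and is not named in the record. The associated work concerns condensate interfacial forces that reposition DNA loci and probe chromatin mechanics.

The 6,038 nt sequence shows no annotated 5' LTR, packaging signal, RRE or cPPT, which a complete pHR transfer vector would be expected to carry. The short lacI, SV40 promoter, TcR, bom, rop and nef hits appear to be backbone remnants. The record gives no explanation for the missing upstream lentiviral elements, so the feature table may not reflect a packaging-competent vector.
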