Features (pLannotate 1.2.2; 19 found; start..end, strand, type, name):
      1..589     +  rep_origin     ori: high-copy-number ColE1/pMB1/pBR322/pUC origin of replication
    772..828     +  CDS            lacI (fragment): lac repressor; lacI; The lac repressor binds to the lac operator to inhibit transcription in E. coli. This inhibition can be relieved by adding lactose or isopropyl-β-D-thiogalactopyranoside (IPTG).
    823..906     +  promoter       SV40 promoter (fragment): SV40 enhancer and early promoter
    905..1241    +  promoter       SFFV promoter (fragment): spleen focus-forming virus long terminal repeat (LTR) promoter
   1316..1915    +  CDS            FUS (fragment): FUS_HUMAN - Also known as TLS. Experimental evidence at protein level: Swiss-Prot protein existence level 1. DNA/RNA-binding protein that plays a role in various cellular processes such as transcription regulation, RNA splicing, RNA transport, DNA repair and damage response (PubMed:27731383). Binds to nascent pre-mRNAs and acts as a molecular mediator between RNA polymerase II and U1 small nuclear ribonucleoprotein thereby coupling transcription and splicing (PubMed:26124092). Binds also its own pre- mRNA and autoregulates its expression; this autoregulation mechanism is mediated by non-sense-
   1967..2674    +  CDS            mCherry: mCherry is a basic (constitutively fluorescent) red fluorescent protein published in 2004, derived from Discosoma sp.. It is reported to be a very rapidly-maturing monomer with low acid sensitivity.
   2705..3034    +  CDS            sspB (fragment): SSPB_HAEIN - Experimental evidence at protein level: Swiss-Prot protein existence level 1. Also stimulates degradation of the N-terminus of RseA (residues 1-108, alone or in complex with sigma-E) by ClpX-ClpP in a non-ssrA-mediated fashion. From Haemophilus influenzae (strain ATCC 51907 / DSM 11121 / KW20 / Rd).
   3092..3122    +  misc_feature   MCS (fragment): pUC18/19 multiple cloning site
   3123..3141    +  misc_feature   MCS (fragment): pBluescript multiple cloning site
   3141..3729    +  misc_feature   WPRE: woodchuck hepatitis virus posttranscriptional regulatory element
   3730..3752    +  misc_feature   MCS (fragment): pBluescript multiple cloning site
   3769..3837    +  CDS            nef (fragment): NEF_HV1Z2 - Experimental evidence at protein level: Swiss-Prot protein existence level 1. Extracellular Nef protein targets CD4(+) T-lymphocytes for apoptosis by interacting with CXCR4 surface receptors. From Human immunodeficiency virus type 1 group M subtype D (isolate Z2/CDC-Z34) (HIV-1).
   3839..4072    +  LTR            3' LTR (ΔU3): self-inactivating 3' long terminal repeat (LTR) from HIV-1
   4097..4115    -  promoter       SP6 promoter: promoter for bacteriophage SP6 RNA polymerase
   4343..4622    +  CDS            TcR (fragment): tetracycline efflux protein; tet; confers resistance to tetracycline
   4623..4671    -  misc_feature   bom (fragment): basis of mobility region from pBR322
   4773..4808    -  CDS            rop (fragment): Rop protein, which maintains plasmids at low copy number; rop
   4903..5007    +  promoter       AmpR promoter: bla
   5008..5868    +  CDS            AmpR: β-lactamase; bla; confers resistance to ampicillin, carbenicillin, and related antibiotics
>Addgene plasmid #227377 | FUS-mCh-sspB | addgene full sequence | sequence record 450145 | Addgene NGS Result
TTGAGATCCTTTTTTTCTGCGCGTAATCTGCTGCTTGCAAACAAAAAAACCACCGCTACCAGCGGTGGTT
TGTTTGCCGGATCAAGAGCTACCAACTCTTTTTCCGAAGGTAACTGGCTTCAGCAGAGCGCAGATACCAA
ATACTGTTCTTCTAGTGTAGCCGTAGTTAGGCCACCACTTCAAGAACTCTGTAGCACCGCCTACATACCT
CGCTCTGCTAATCCTGTTACCAGTGGCTGCTGCCAGTGGCGATAAGTCGTGTCTTACCGGGTTGGACTCA
AGACGATAGTTACCGGATAAGGCGCAGCGGTCGGGCTGAACGGGGGGTTCGTGCACACAGCCCAGCTTGG
AGCGAACGACCTACACCGAACTGAGATACCTACAGCGTGAGCTATGAGAAAGCGCCACGCTTCCCGAAGG
GAGAAAGGCGGACAGGTATCCGGTAAGCGGCAGGGTCGGAACAGGAGAGCGCACGAGGGAGCTTCCAGGG
GGAAACGCCTGGTATCTTTATAGTCCTGTCGGGTTTCGCCACCTCTGACTTGAGCGTCGATTTTTGTGAT
GCTCGTCAGGGGGGCGGAGCCTATGGAAAAACGCCAGCAACGCGGCCTTTTTACGGTTCCTGGCCTTTTG
CTGGCCTTTTGCTCACATGTTCTTTCCTGCGTTATCCCCTGATTCTGTGGATAACCGTATTACCGCCTTT
GAGTGAGCTGATACCGCTCGCCGCAGCCGAACGACCGAGCGCAGCGAGTCAGTGAGCGAGGAAGCGGAAG
AGCGCCCAATACGCAAACCGCCTCTCCCCGCGCGTTGGCCGATTCATTAATGCAGCTGTGGAATGTGTGT
CAGTTAGGGTGTGGAAAGTCCCCAGGCTCCCCAGCAGGCAGAAGTATGCAAAGCATGCATCTCAATGAAA
ATAGCTAACGTTGGGCCAAACAGGATATCTGCGGTGAGCAGTTTCGGCCCCGGCCCGGGGCCAAGAACAG
ATGGTCACCGCAGTTTCGGCCCCGGCCCGAGGCCAAGAACAGATGGTCCCCAGATATGGCCCAACCCTCA
GCAGTTTCTTAAGACCCATCAGATGTTTCCAGGCTCCCCCAAGGACCTGAAATGACCCTGCGCCTTATTT
GAATTAACCAATCAGCCTGCTTCTCGCTTCTGTTCGCGCGCTTCTGCTTCCCGAGCTCTATAAAAGAGCT
CACAACCCCTCACTCGGCGCGCCAGTCCTCCGACAGACTGAGTCGCCCGGGGGGGATCTGGAGCTCTCGA
GAATTCTCACGCGTCAAGTGGAGCAAGGCAGGTGGACAGTGGATCCGGAGCTACCATGGCCTCAAACGAT
TATACCCAACAAGCAACCCAAAGCTATGGGGCCTACCCCACCCAGCCCGGGCAGGGCTATTCCCAGCAGA
GCAGTCAGCCCTACGGACAGCAGAGTTACAGTGGTTATAGCCAGTCCACGGACACTTCAGGCTATGGCCA
GAGCAGCTATTCTTCTTATGGCCAGAGCCAGAACACAGGCTATGGAACTCAGTCAACTCCCCAGGGATAT
GGCTCGACTGGCGGCTATGGCAGTAGCCAGAGCTCCCAATCGTCTTACGGGCAGCAGTCCTCCTATCCTG
GCTATGGCCAGCAGCCAGCTCCCAGCAGCACCTCGGGAAGTTACGGTAGCAGTTCTCAGAGCAGCAGCTA
TGGGCAGCCCCAGAGTGGGAGCTACAGCCAGCAGCCTAGCTATGGTGGACAGCAGCAAAGCTATGGACAG
CAGCAAAGCTATAATCCCCCTCAGGGCTATGGACAGCAGAACCAGTACAACAGCAGCAGTGGTGGTGGAG
GTGGAGGTGGAGGTGGAGGTAACTATGGCCAAGATCAATCCTCCATGAGTAGTGGTGGTGGCAGTGGTGG
CGGTTATGGCAATCAAGACCAGAGTGGTGGAGGTGGCAGCGGTGGCTATGGACAGCAGGACCGTGGAGGT
GGAGGAATGGTGTCTAAAGGCGAGGAGGATAACATGGCTATAATCAAGGAATTTATGAGGTTCAAGGTGC
ATATGGAGGGATCTGTGAACGGTCACGAGTTCGAAATCGAGGGCGAAGGCGAGGGGCGACCCTATGAAGG
GACACAGACGGCCAAACTGAAGGTGACCAAGGGTGGCCCCCTGCCTTTCGCCTGGGACATCCTGTCACCC
CAGTTTATGTACGGCTCTAAGGCTTACGTTAAGCACCCTGCCGATATTCCGGACTACTTGAAACTGAGCT
TCCCTGAAGGGTTCAAGTGGGAACGGGTAATGAATTTTGAGGATGGCGGTGTAGTCACAGTTACCCAGGA
CAGCTCTCTTCAGGACGGAGAATTTATCTATAAGGTTAAACTTCGGGGCACTAACTTCCCATCAGACGGC
CCCGTGATGCAGAAGAAAACTATGGGCTGGGAAGCCAGCTCAGAACGCATGTATCCCGAGGACGGAGCAC
TGAAGGGAGAAATCAAGCAGCGACTCAAGCTGAAGGATGGGGGACATTATGATGCTGAGGTCAAAACCAC
CTATAAGGCCAAGAAACCCGTTCAGCTTCCTGGGGCATACAACGTGAATATCAAACTGGATATTACATCC
CATAACGAAGACTATACCATCGTGGAACAGTACGAGCGGGCCGAGGGCAGACATAGCACAGGGGGCATGG
ATGAATTGTACAAGGCGGCCGGATCCGGTGGTACCTCTGGAGGTAGCTCCCCGAAACGCCCTAAGCTGCT
GCGTGAATATTACGATTGGCTGGTTGATAACAGCTTTACCCCATATCTGGTGGTGGATGCCACATACCTG
GGCGTGAACGTGCCCGTGGAGTATGTGAAAGACGGTCAGATCGTGCTGAATCTGTCTGCAAGTGCGACCG
GCAACCTGCAACTGACAAATGATTTTATCCAGTTCAACGCCCGCTTTAAGGGCGTGTCTCGTGAACTGTA
TATCCCGATGGGTGCCGCTCTGGCCATTTACGCTCGCGAGAACGGCGATGGTGTGATGTTCGAACCAGAA
GAAATCTATGACGAGCTGAATATTGGTTAAGGATCGGCCGCAACTCCCACCTGCAACATGCGTGACTGAC
TGAGGCCGCGACTCTAGAGTCGACCTGCAGGCATGCAAGCTTGATATCAAGCTTATCGATAATCAACCTC
TGGATTACAAAATTTGTGAAAGATTGACTGGTATTCTTAACTATGTTGCTCCTTTTACGCTATGTGGATA
CGCTGCTTTAATGCCTTTGTATCATGCTATTGCTTCCCGTATGGCTTTCATTTTCTCCTCCTTGTATAAA
TCCTGGTTGCTGTCTCTTTATGAGGAGTTGTGGCCCGTTGTCAGGCAACGTGGCGTGGTGTGCACTGTGT
TTGCTGACGCAACCCCCACTGGTTGGGGCATTGCCACCACCTGTCAGCTCCTTTCCGGGACTTTCGCTTT
CCCCCTCCCTATTGCCACGGCGGAACTCATCGCCGCCTGCCTTGCCCGCTGCTGGACAGGGGCTCGGCTG
TTGGGCACTGACAATTCCGTGGTGTTGTCGGGGAAATCATCGTCCTTTCCTTGGCTGCTCGCCTGTGTTG
CCACCTGGATTCTGCGCGGGACGTCCTTCTGCTACGTCCCTTCGGCCCTCAATCCAGCGGACCTTCCTTC
CCGCGGCCTGCTGCCGGCTCTGCGGCCTCTTCCGCGTCTTCGCCTTCGCCCTCAGACGAGTCGGATCTCC
CTTTGGGCCGCCTCCCCGCATCGATACCGTCGACCTCGAGGGAATTAATTCGAGCTCGGTACCTTTAAGA
CCAATGACTTACAAGGCAGCTGTAGATCTTAGCCACTTTTTAAAAGAAAAGGGGGGACTGGAAGGGCTAA
TTCACTCCCAACGAAGACAAGATCTGCTTTTTGCTTGTACTGGGTCTCTCTGGTTAGACCAGATCTGAGC
CTGGGAGCTCTCTGGCTAACTAGGGAACCCACTGCTTAAGCCTCAATAAAGCTTGCCTTGAGTGCTTCAA
GTAGTGTGTGCCCGTCTGTTGTGTGACTCTGGTAACTAGAGATCCCTCAGACCCTTTTAGTCAGTGTGGA
AAATCTCTAGCAGCATCTAGAATTAATTCCGTGTATTCTATAGTGTCACCTAAATCGTATGTGTATGATA
CATAAGGTTATGTATTAATTGTAGCCGCGTTCTAACGACAATATGTACAAGCCTAATTGTGTAGCATCTG
GCTTACTGAAGCAGACCCTATCATCTCTCTCGTAAACTGCCGTCAGAGTCGGTTTGGTTGGACGAACCTT
CTGAGTTTCTGGTAACGCCGTCCCGCACCCGGAAATGGTCAGCGAACCAATCAGCAGGGTCATCGCTAGC
CAGATCCTCTACGCCGGACGCATCGTGGCCGGCATCACCGGCGCCACAGGTGCGGTTGCTGGCGCCTATA
TCGCCGACATCACCGATGGGGAAGATCGGGCTCGCCACTTCGGGCTCATGAGCGCTTGTTTCGGCGTGGG
TATGGTGGCAGGCCCCGTGGCCGGGGGACTGTTGGGCGCCATCTCCTTGCATGCACCATTCCTTGCGGCG
GCGGTGCTCAACGGCCTCAACCTACTACTGGGCTGCTTCCTAATGCAGGAGTCGCATAAGGGAGAGCGTC
GAATGGTGCACTCTCAGTACAATCTGCTCTGATGCCGCATAGTTAAGCCAGCCCCGACACCCGCCAACAC
CCGCTGACGCGCCCTGACGGGCTTGTCTGCTCCCGGCATCCGCTTACAGACAAGCTGTGACCGTCTCCGG
GAGCTGCATGTGTCAGAGGTTTTCACCGTCATCACCGAAACGCGCGAGACGAAAGGGCCTCGTGATACGC
CTATTTTTATAGGTTAATGTCATGATAATAATGGTTTCTTAGACGTCAGGTGGCACTTTTCGGGGAAATG
TGCGCGGAACCCCTATTTGTTTATTTTTCTAAATACATTCAAATATGTATCCGCTCATGAGACAATAACC
CTGATAAATGCTTCAATAATATTGAAAAAGGAAGAGTATGAGTATTCAACATTTCCGTGTCGCCCTTATT
CCCTTTTTTGCGGCATTTTGCCTTCCTGTTTTTGCTCACCCAGAAACGCTGGTGAAAGTAAAAGATGCTG
AAGATCAGTTGGGTGCACGAGTGGGTTACATCGAACTGGATCTCAACAGCGGTAAGATCCTTGAGAGTTT
TCGCCCCGAAGAACGTTTTCCAATGATGAGCACTTTTAAAGTTCTGCTATGTGGCGCGGTATTATCCCGT
ATTGACGCCGGGCAAGAGCAACTCGGTCGCCGCATACACTATTCTCAGAATGACTTGGTTGAGTACTCAC
CAGTCACAGAAAAGCATCTTACGGATGGCATGACAGTAAGAGAATTATGCAGTGCTGCCATAACCATGAG
TGATAACACTGCGGCCAACTTACTTCTGACAACGATCGGAGGACCGAAGGAGCTAACCGCTTTTTTGCAC
AACATGGGGGATCATGTAACTCGCCTTGATCGTTGGGAACCGGAGCTGAATGAAGCCATACCAAACGACG
AGCGTGACACCACGATGCCTGTAGCAATGGCAACAACGTTGCGCAAACTATTAACTGGCGAACTACTTAC
TCTAGCTTCCCGGCAACAATTAATAGACTGGATGGAGGCGGATAAAGTTGCAGGAACACTTCTGCGCTCG
GCCCTTCCGGCTGGCTGGTTTATTGCTGATAAATCTGGAGCCGGTGAGCGTGGGTCTCGCGGTATCATTG
CAGCACTGGGGCCAGATGGTAAGCCCTCCCGTATCGTAGTTATCTACACGACGGGGAGTCAGGCAACTAT
GGATGAACGAAATAGACAGATCGCTGAGATAGGTGCCTCACTGATTAAGCATTGGTAACTGTCAGACCAA
GTTTACTCATATATACTTTAGATTGATTTAAAACTTCATTTTTAATTTAAAAGGATCTAGGTGAAGATCC
TTTTTGATAATCTCATGACCAAAATCCCTTAACGTGAGTTTTCGTTCCACTGAGCGTCAGACCCCGTAGA
AAAGATCAAAGGATCTTC
